>Addgene plasmid #132057 | pDONR221_SLC39A5 | addgene full sequence | sequence record 262927 | Addgene NGS Result
CTTTCCTGCGTTATCCCCTGATTCTGTGGATAACCGTATTACCGCCTTTGAGTGAGCTGATACCGCTCGC
CGCAGCCGAACGACCGAGCGCAGCGAGTCAGTGAGCGAGGAAGCGGAAGAGCGCCCAATACGCAAACCGC
CTCTCCCCGCGCGTTGGCCGATTCATTAATGCAGCTGGCACGACAGGTTTCCCGACTGGAAAGCGGGCAG
TGAGCGCAACGCAATTAATACGCGTACCGCTAGCCAGGAAGAGTTTGTAGAAACGCAAAAAGGCCATCCG
TCAGGATGGCCTTCTGCTTAGTTTGATGCCTGGCAGTTTATGGCGGGCGTCCTGCCCGCCACCCTCCGGG
CCGTTGCTTCACAACGTTCAAATCCGCTCCCGGCGGATTTGTCCTACTCAGGAGAGCGTTCACCGACAAA
CAACAGATAAAACGAAAGGCCCAGTCTTCCGACTGAGCCTTTCGTTTTATTTGATGCCTGGCAGTTCCCT
ACTCTCGCGTTAACGCTAGCATGGATGTTTTCCCAGTCACGACGTTGTAAAACGACGGCCAGTCTTAAGC
TCGGGCCCCAAATAATGATTTTATTTTGACTGATAGTGACCTGTTCGTTGCAACACATTGATGAGCAATG
CTTTTTTATAATGCCAACTTTGTACAAAAAAGCAGGCTCCACCATGATGGGATCTCCCGTGAGCCACCTG
CTGGCAGGATTCTGCGTGTGGGTGGTGCTGGGATGGGTGGGAGGATCCGTGCCAAATCTGGGACCTGCAG
AGCAGGAGCAGAACCACTACCTGGCCCAGCTGTTTGGCCTGTATGGAGAGAATGGCACCCTGACAGCAGG
AGGACTGGCAAGGCTGCTGCACTCTCTGGGCCTGGGCCGGGTGCAGGGCCTGAGACTGGGCCAGCACGGA
CCACTGACCGGAAGGGCAGCATCCCCTGCCGCCGATAATTCTACACACCGCCCCCAGAACCCTGAGCTGA
GCGTGGACGTGTGGGCAGGAATGCCACTGGGACCAAGCGGCTGGGGCGATCTGGAGGAGTCCAAGGCACC
TCACCTGCCAAGGGGACCAGCACCCAGCGGCCTGGACCTGCTGCACAGACTGCTGCTGCTGGACCACTCC
CTGGCCGATCACCTGAACGAGGACTGCCTGAATGGCTCCCAGCTGCTGGTGAACTTCGGACTGTCTCCAG
CAGCACCTCTGACCCCAAGGCAGTTTGCCCTGCTGTGCCCTGCCCTGCTGTACCAGATCGACAGCCGGGT
GTGCATCGGAGCACCTGCACCAGCACCACCTGGCGATCTGCTGTCTGCCCTGCTGCAGAGCGCCCTGGCC
GTGCTGCTGCTGTCCCTGCCATCTCCTCTGAGCCTGCTGCTGCTGAGGCTGCTGGGACCTAGGCTGCTGA
GGCCACTGCTGGGCTTCCTGGGCGCCCTGGCAGTGGGCACCCTGTGCGGCGACGCCCTGCTGCACCTGCT
GCCTCACGCACAGGAGGGCAGACACGCAGGACCAGGAGGACTGCCCGAGAAGGATCTGGGACCAGGACTG
TCCGTGCTGGGAGGACTGTTCCTGCTGTTTGTGCTGGAGAATATGCTGGGACTGCTGAGGCACAGGGGAC
TGAGGCCCAGATGCTGTCGGAGAAAGAGGCGCAACCTGGAGACCCGGAATCTGGACCCAGAGAACGGCTC
TGGCATGGCCCTGCAGCCACTGCAGGCAGCACCAGAGCCAGGAGCACAGGGACAGAGAGAGAAGAATTCT
CAGCACCCACCCGCCCTGGCACCTCCAGGACACCAGGGACACAGCCACGGCCACCAGGGCGGCACCGATA
TCACATGGATGGTGCTGCTGGGCGATGGCCTGCACAACCTGACAGACGGACTGGCAATCGGAGCAGCCTT
CTCTGACGGCTTTAGCTCCGGCCTGAGCACCACACTGGCCGTGTTTTGTCACGAGCTGCCACACGAGCTG
GGCGATTTCGCCATGCTGCTGCAGTCCGGCCTGTCTTTTCGGAGACTGCTGCTGCTGAGCCTGGTGTCCG
GCGCCCTGGGACTGGGAGGAGCCGTGCTGGGCGTGGGACTGTCCCTGGGACCTGTGCCACTGACCCCATG
GGTGTTCGGAGTGACAGCAGGCGTGTTTCTGTATGTGGCCCTGGTGGATATGCTGCCTGCCCTGCTGAGG
CCACCTGAGCCCCTGCCTACCCCACACGTGCTGCTGCAGGGACTGGGACTGCTGCTGGGAGGAGGACTGA
TGCTGGCAATCACACTGCTGGAGGAGCGCCTGCTGCCAGTGACCACAGAGGGCGACCCAGCTTTCTTGTA
CAAAGTTGGCATTATAAGAAAGCATTGCTTATCAATTTGTTGCAACGAACAGGTCACTATCAGTCAAAAT
AAAATCATTATTTGCCATCCAGCTGATATCCCCTATAGTGAGTCGTATTACATGGTCATAGCTGTTTCCT
GGCAGCTCTGGCCCGTGTCTCAAAATCTCTGATGTTACATTGCACAAGATAAAAATATATCATCATGAAC
AATAAAACTGTCTGCTTACATAAACAGTAATACAAGGGGTGTTATGAGCCATATTCAACGGGAAACGTCG
AGGCCGCGATTAAATTCCAACATGGATGCTGATTTATATGGGTATAAATGGGCTCGCGATAATGTCGGGC
AATCAGGTGCGACAATCTATCGCTTGTATGGGAAGCCCGATGCGCCAGAGTTGTTTCTGAAACATGGCAA
AGGTAGCGTTGCCAATGATGTTACAGATGAGATGGTCAGACTAAACTGGCTGACGGAATTTATGCCTCTT
CCGACCATCAAGCATTTTATCCGTACTCCTGATGATGCATGGTTACTCACCACTGCGATCCCCGGAAAAA
CAGCATTCCAGGTATTAGAAGAATATCCTGATTCAGGTGAAAATATTGTTGATGCGCTGGCAGTGTTCCT
GCGCCGGTTGCATTCGATTCCTGTTTGTAATTGTCCTTTTAACAGCGATCGCGTATTTCGTCTCGCTCAG
GCGCAATCACGAATGAATAACGGTTTGGTTGATGCGAGTGATTTTGATGACGAGCGTAATGGCTGGCCTG
TTGAACAAGTCTGGAAAGAAATGCATAAACTTTTGCCATTCTCACCGGATTCAGTCGTCACTCATGGTGA
TTTCTCACTTGATAACCTTATTTTTGACGAGGGGAAATTAATAGGTTGTATTGATGTTGGACGAGTCGGA
ATCGCAGACCGATACCAGGATCTTGCCATCCTATGGAACTGCCTCGGTGAGTTTTCTCCTTCATTACAGA
AACGGCTTTTTCAAAAATATGGTATTGATAATCCTGATATGAATAAATTGCAGTTTCATTTGATGCTCGA
TGAGTTTTTCTAATCAGAATTGGTTAATTGGTTGTAACACTGGCAGAGCATTACGCTGACTTGACGGGAC
GGCGCAAGCTCATGACCAAAATCCCTTAACGTGAGTTACGCGTCGTTCCACTGAGCGTCAGACCCCGTAG
AAAAGATCAAAGGATCTTCTTGAGATCCTTTTTTTCTGCGCGTAATCTGCTGCTTGCAAACAAAAAAACC
ACCGCTACCAGCGGTGGTTTGTTTGCCGGATCAAGAGCTACCAACTCTTTTTCCGAAGGTAACTGGCTTC
AGCAGAGCGCAGATACCAAATACTGTTCTTCTAGTGTAGCCGTAGTTAGGCCACCACTTCAAGAACTCTG
TAGCACCGCCTACATACCTCGCTCTGCTAATCCTGTTACCAGTGGCTGCTGCCAGTGGCGATAAGTCGTG
TCTTACCGGGTTGGACTCAAGACGATAGTTACCGGATAAGGCGCAGCGGTCGGGCTGAACGGGGGGTTCG
TGCACACAGCCCAGCTTGGAGCGAACGACCTACACCGAACTGAGATACCTACAGCGTGAGCTATGAGAAA
GCGCCACGCTTCCCGAAGGGAGAAAGGCGGACAGGTATCCGGTAAGCGGCAGGGTCGGAACAGGAGAGCG
CACGAGGGAGCTTCCAGGGGGAAACGCCTGGTATCTTTATAGTCCTGTCGGGTTTCGCCACCTCTGACTT
GAGCGTCGATTTTTGTGATGCTCGTCAGGGGGGCGGAGCCTATGGAAAAACGCCAGCAACGCGGCCTTTT
TACGGTTCCTGGCCTTTTGCTGGCCTTTTGCTCACATGTT
Features (pLannotate 1.2.2; 10 found; start..end, strand, type, name):
    121..213     +  CDS            lacI (fragment): lac repressor; lacI; The lac repressor binds to the lac operator to inhibit transcription in E. coli. This inhibition can be relieved by adding lactose or isopropyl-β-D-thiogalactopyranoside (IPTG).
    268..295     -  terminator     rrnB T2 terminator: transcription terminator T2 from the E. coli rrnB gene
    427..470     +  terminator     rrnB T1 terminator: Escherichia coli rrnB; transcription terminator T1 from the E. coli rrnB gene
    517..553     -  CDS            lacZα (fragment): LacZα fragment of β-galactosidase; lacZ fragment
    569..668     +  protein_bind   attL1: mutant version of attL; recombination site for the Gateway® LR reaction LR Clonase™
    674..2293    +  CDS            SLC39A5: S39A5_HUMAN - Also known as ZIP5. Experimental evidence at protein level: Swiss-Prot protein existence level 1. May play a role in polarized cells by carrying out serosal- to-mucosal zinc transport (By similarity). Seems to play a central role in controlling organismal zinc status (By similarity). Could regulate the BMP/TGF-beta (bone morphogenetic protein/transforming growth factor-beta) signaling pathway and modulates extracellular matrix (ECM) proteins of the sclera (PubMed:24891338). Plays a role in eye development (PubMed:24891338). From Homo sapiens (Human).
   2295..2394    -  protein_bind   attL2: mutant version of attL; recombination site for the Gateway® LR reaction LR Clonase™
   2412..2430    -  promoter       T7 promoter: promoter for bacteriophage T7 RNA polymerase
   2564..3373    +  CDS            KanR: aminoglycoside phosphotransferase; aph(3')-Ia; confers resistance to kanamycin in bacteria or G418 (Geneticin®) in eukaryotes
   3520..4108    +  rep_origin     ori: high-copy-number ColE1/pMB1/pBR322/pUC origin of replication
