[The description below was written by a language model from this plasmid's Addgene catalogue record and pLannotate feature annotations shown in this document.]
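Description:
pDONR221_SLC39A5 is a Gateway entry clone built on the pDONR221 backbone, carrying a codon-optimized open reading frame for human SLC39A5 (also known as ZIP5), a member of the SLC39 family of metal-ion transporters implicated in zinc homeostasis. The sequenced plasmid is 4,170 nt. It is maintained in E. coli through a high-copy ColE1/pUC-type origin and selected with kanamycin via an aminoglycoside phosphotransferase (KanR) gene.

The 1,620 bp SLC39A5 coding sequence sits between attL1 and attL2 sites, the recombination sequences recognised in the Gateway LR reaction. This lets the ORF be moved directionally, and in a defined reading frame, into any attR-containing destination vector. Upstream of attL1 lie the rrnB T1 and T2 transcription terminators, which insulate the insert from read-through transcription in bacteria. Short lacI and lacZα fragments in the same region are backbone remnants rather than functional genes. A T7 promoter lies just beyond attL2 on the opposite strand, pointing back toward the insert, so it would yield antisense rather than coding transcripts. M13 forward and reverse primer sites flank the cassette for sequence verification.

Although the catalogue lists the vector type as mammalian expression, the annotated features include no eukaryotic promoter or polyadenylation signal, so the plasmid itself is not expected to express the transporter in mammalian cells. Its stated purpose is to serve as a source clone for subcloning the ORF into custom expression vectors. It belongs to a larger consortium collection of solute carrier clones, and the associated publication concerns functional characterization of ZIP5 and ZIP10 overexpressed in HEK293 cells.
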