Addgene plasmid #132057: pDONR221_SLC39A5
Purpose: Gateway entry clone with codon-optimized ORF sequence for subcloning into custom expression vectors
Depositing lab: RESOLUTE Consortium & Giulio Superti-Furga. Depositing organization: CeMM Research Center for Molecular Medicine. Publication: Functional characterization of SLC39 family members ZIP5 and ZIP10 in overexpressing HEK293 cells reveals selective copper transport activity. Polesel M, Ingles-Prieto A, Christodoulaki E, Ferrada E, Doucerain C, Altermatt P, Knecht M, Kuhn M, Steck AL, Wilhelm M, Manolova V. Biometals. 2022 Dec 1. doi: 10.1007/s10534-022-00474-6. PubMed 36454509.
Backbone
  Vector backbone: pDONR221
  Backbone manufacturer: Thermo Fisher Scientific
  Backbone size w/o insert (bp): 2550
  Vector type: Mammalian Expression
Growth in bacteria
  Bacterial resistance: Kanamycin, 50 μg/mL
  Growth temperature: 37°C
  Growth strain: Stbl3
  Copy number: High Copy
Gene/Insert
  Gene/Insert name: SLC39A5
  Species: H. sapiens (human)
  Insert size (bp): 1620
  Entrez Gene: SLC39A5 (a.k.a. LZT-Hs7, MYP24, ZIP5)
  Cloning method: Gateway Cloning
  Sequencing primers: 5′ M13-fwd; 3′ M13-rev
Terms and licenses: Academic/Nonprofit Terms; Industry Terms
Depositor comments: For more information on the full Resolute plasmid collection, please see www.addgene.org/depositor-collections/re-solute/. Please provide your feedback on this plasmid to the RESOLUTE consortium by filling out their RESOLUTE repository feedback form: https://forms.office.com/Pages/ResponsePage.aspx?id=0e05yklzmkS7rjFGQL4N7z4feCLQvEJAmVcOCM_u885UN1JJRko0Ukg4TVQwNTZLOUxPQVJWT1NHUCQlQCN0PWcu
How to cite: pDONR221_SLC39A5 was a gift from RESOLUTE Consortium & Giulio Superti-Furga (Addgene plasmid # 132057 ; http://n2t.net/addgene:132057 ; RRID:Addgene_132057)
