>Addgene plasmid #132057 | pDONR221_SLC39A5 | depositor partial sequence | sequence record 253514 | Codon-optimized ORF of SLC39A5
ATGATGGGATCTCCCGTGAGCCACCTGCTGGCAGGATTCTGCGTGTGGGTGGTGCTGGGATGGGTGGGAG
GATCCGTGCCAAATCTGGGACCTGCAGAGCAGGAGCAGAACCACTACCTGGCCCAGCTGTTTGGCCTGTA
TGGAGAGAATGGCACCCTGACAGCAGGAGGACTGGCAAGGCTGCTGCACTCTCTGGGCCTGGGCCGGGTG
CAGGGCCTGAGACTGGGCCAGCACGGACCACTGACCGGAAGGGCAGCATCCCCTGCCGCCGATAATTCTA
CACACCGCCCCCAGAACCCTGAGCTGAGCGTGGACGTGTGGGCAGGAATGCCACTGGGACCAAGCGGCTG
GGGCGATCTGGAGGAGTCCAAGGCACCTCACCTGCCAAGGGGACCAGCACCCAGCGGCCTGGACCTGCTG
CACAGACTGCTGCTGCTGGACCACTCCCTGGCCGATCACCTGAACGAGGACTGCCTGAATGGCTCCCAGC
TGCTGGTGAACTTCGGACTGTCTCCAGCAGCACCTCTGACCCCAAGGCAGTTTGCCCTGCTGTGCCCTGC
CCTGCTGTACCAGATCGACAGCCGGGTGTGCATCGGAGCACCTGCACCAGCACCACCTGGCGATCTGCTG
TCTGCCCTGCTGCAGAGCGCCCTGGCCGTGCTGCTGCTGTCCCTGCCATCTCCTCTGAGCCTGCTGCTGC
TGAGGCTGCTGGGACCTAGGCTGCTGAGGCCACTGCTGGGCTTCCTGGGCGCCCTGGCAGTGGGCACCCT
GTGCGGCGACGCCCTGCTGCACCTGCTGCCTCACGCACAGGAGGGCAGACACGCAGGACCAGGAGGACTG
CCCGAGAAGGATCTGGGACCAGGACTGTCCGTGCTGGGAGGACTGTTCCTGCTGTTTGTGCTGGAGAATA
TGCTGGGACTGCTGAGGCACAGGGGACTGAGGCCCAGATGCTGTCGGAGAAAGAGGCGCAACCTGGAGAC
CCGGAATCTGGACCCAGAGAACGGCTCTGGCATGGCCCTGCAGCCACTGCAGGCAGCACCAGAGCCAGGA
GCACAGGGACAGAGAGAGAAGAATTCTCAGCACCCACCCGCCCTGGCACCTCCAGGACACCAGGGACACA
GCCACGGCCACCAGGGCGGCACCGATATCACATGGATGGTGCTGCTGGGCGATGGCCTGCACAACCTGAC
AGACGGACTGGCAATCGGAGCAGCCTTCTCTGACGGCTTTAGCTCCGGCCTGAGCACCACACTGGCCGTG
TTTTGTCACGAGCTGCCACACGAGCTGGGCGATTTCGCCATGCTGCTGCAGTCCGGCCTGTCTTTTCGGA
GACTGCTGCTGCTGAGCCTGGTGTCCGGCGCCCTGGGACTGGGAGGAGCCGTGCTGGGCGTGGGACTGTC
CCTGGGACCTGTGCCACTGACCCCATGGGTGTTCGGAGTGACAGCAGGCGTGTTTCTGTATGTGGCCCTG
GTGGATATGCTGCCTGCCCTGCTGAGGCCACCTGAGCCCCTGCCTACCCCACACGTGCTGCTGCAGGGAC
TGGGACTGCTGCTGGGAGGAGGACTGATGCTGGCAATCACACTGCTGGAGGAGCGCCTGCTGCCAGTGAC
CACAGAGGGC
